>Addgene plasmid #28177 | Stagia3 | depositor full sequence | sequence record 37979 | Stagia3 sequence 6602 bps
GTCGAGAAGTAATATTAAGGTACGGGAGGTACTTGGAGCGGCCGCAATAAAATATCTTTATTTTCATTAC
ATCTGTGTGTTGGTTTTTTGTGTGAATCGATAGTACTAACATACGCTCTCCATCAAAACAAAACGAAACA
AAACAAACTAGCAAAATAGGCTGTCCCCAGTGCAAGTGCAGGTGCCAGAACATTTCTCTATCGATAGTCG
ACCAATTGCTCGAGGAATTCTATATAATGGAAGCTTGACCGGAGCCGTTAGTTGCCCGTCGGACGCGATT
TGCGAGGCGCTTTATGCGCGCACCGGTCGCCACCATGGTGAGCAAGGGCGAGGAGCTGTTCACCGGGGTG
GTGCCCATCCTGGTCGAGCTGGACGGCGACGTAAACGGCCACAAGTTCAGCGTGTCCGGCGAGGGCGAGG
GCGATGCCACCTACGGCAAGCTGACCCTGAAGTTCATCTGCACCACCGGCAAGCTGCCCGTGCCCTGGCC
CACCCTCGTGACCACCCTGACCTACGGCGTGCAGTGCTTCAGCCGCTACCCCGACCACATGAAGCAGCAC
GACTTCTTCAAGTCCGCCATGCCCGAAGGCTACGTCCAGGAGCGCACCATCTTCTTCAAGGACGACGGCA
ACTACAAGACCCGCGCCGAGGTGAAGTTCGAGGGCGACACCCTGGTGAACCGCATCGAGCTGAAGGGCAT
CGACTTCAAGGAGGACGGCAACATCCTGGGGCACAAGCTGGAGTACAACTACAACAGCCACAACGTCTAT
ATCATGGCCGACAAGCAGAAGAACGGCATCAAGGTGAACTTCAAGATCCGCCACAACATCGAGGACGGCA
GCGTGCAGCTCGCCGACCACTACCAGCAGAACACCCCCATCGGCGACGGCCCCGTGCTGCTGCCCGACAA
CCACTACCTGAGCACCCAGTCCGCCCTGAGCAAAGACCCCAACGAGAAGCGCGATCACATGGTCCTGCTG
GAGTTCGTGACCGCCGCCGGGATCACTCTCGGCATGGACGAGCTGTACAAGTAAAGCGGCCAATTCTCCC
TCCCCCCCCCCTAACGTTACTGGCCGAAGCCGCTTGGAATAAGGCCGGTGTGCGTTTGTCTATATGTTAT
TTTCCACCATATTGCCGTCTTTTGGCAATGTGAGGGCCCGGAAACCTGGCCCTGTCTTCTTGACGAGCAT
TCCTAGGGGTCTTTCCCCTCTCGCCAAAGGAATGCAAGGTCTGTTGAATGTCGTGAAGGAAGCAGTTCCT
CTGGAAGCTTCTTGAAGACAAACAACGTCTGTAGCGACCCTTTGCAGGCAGCGGAACCCCCCACCTGGCG
ACAGGTGCCTCTGCGGCCAAAAGCCACGTGTATAAGATACACCTGCAAAGGCGGCACAACCCCAGTGCCA
CGTTGTGAGTTGGATAGTTGTGGAAAGAGTCAAATGGCTCTCCTCAAGCGTATTCAACAAGGGGCTGAAG
GATGCCCAGAAGGTACCCCATTGTATGGGATCTGATCTGGGGCCTCGGTGCACATGCTTTACGTGTGTTT
AGTCGAGGTTAAAAAAACGTCTAGGCCCCCCGAACCACGGGGACGTGGTTTTCCTTTGAAAAACACGATG
ATAATATGGGGTCGAGGCTGCTGCTGCTGCTGCTGCTGGGCCTGAGGCTACAGCTCTCCCTGGGCATCAT
CCTAGTTGAGGAGGAGAACCCGGACTTCTGGAACCGCGAGGCAGCCGAGGCCCTGGGTGCCGCCAAGAAG
CTGCAGCCTGCACAGACAGCCGCCAAGAACCTCATCATCTTCCTGGGCGATGGGATGGGGGTGTCTACGG
TGACAGCTGCCAGGATCCTAAAAGGGCAGAAGAAGGACAAACTGGGGCCTGAGATACCCCTGGCCATGGA
CCGCTTCCCATATGTGGCTCTGTCCAAGACATACAATGTAGACAAACATGTGCCAGACAGTGGAGCCACA
GCCACGGCCTACCTGTGCGGGGTCAAGGGCAACTTCCAGACCATTGGCTTGAGTGCAGCCGCCCGCTTTA
ACCAGTGCAACACGACACGCGGCAACGAGGTCATCTCCGTGATGAATCGGGCCAAGAAAGCAGGGAAGTC
AGTGGGAGTGGTAACCACCACACGAGTGCAGCACGCCTCGCCAGCCGGCACCTACGCCCACACGGTGAAC
CGCAACTGGTACTCGGACGCCGACGTGCCTGCCTCGGCCCGCCAGGAGGGGTGCCAGGACATCGCTACGC
AGCTCATCTCCAACATGGACATTGATGTGATCCTAGGTGGAGGCCGAAAGTACATGTTTCGCATGGGAAC
CCCAGACCCTGAGTACCCAGATGACTACAGCCAAGGTGGGACCAGGCTGGACGGGAAGAATCTGGTGCAG
GAATGGCTCGGCGAACGCCAGGGTGCCCGGTACGTGTGGAACCGCACTGAGCTCATGCAGGCTTCCCTGG
ACCCGTCTGTGACCCATCTCATGGGTCTCTTTGAGCCTGGAGACATGAAATACGAGATCCACCGAGACTC
CACACTGGACCCCTCCCTGATGGAGATGACAGAGGCTGCCCTGCGCCTGCTGAGCAGACACCCCCGCGGC
TTCTTCCTCTTCGTGGAGGGTGGTCGCATCGACCATGGTCATCATGAAAGCAGGGCTTACCGGGCACTGA
CTGAGACGATCATGTTCGACGACGCCATTGAGAGGGCGGGCCAGCTCACCAGCGAGGAGGACACGCTGAG
CCTCGTCACTGCCGACCACTCCCACGTCTTCTCCTTCGGAGGCTACCCCCTGCGAGGGAGCTCCTTCATC
GGGCTGGCCGCTGGCAAGGCCCGGGACAGGAAGGCCTACACGGTCCTCCTATACGGAAACGGTCCAGGCT
ATGTGCTCAAGGACGGCGCCCGGCCGGATGTTACCGAGAGCGAGAGCGGGAGCCCCGAGTATCGGCAGCA
GTCAGCAGTGCCCCTGGACGAAGAGACCCACGCAGGCGAGGACGTGGCGGTGTTCGCGCGCGGCCCGCAG
GCGCACCTGGTTCACGGCGTGCAGGAGCAGACCTTCATAGCGCACGTCATGGCCTTCGCCGCCTGCCTGG
AGCCCTACACCGCCTGCGACCTGGCGCCCCCCGCCGGCACCACCGACGCCGCGCACCCGGGGCGGTCCGT
GGTCCCCGCGTTGCTTCCTCTGCTGGCCGGGACCCTGCTGCTGCTGGAGACGGCCACTGCTCCCTGAGTG
TCCCGTCCCTGGGGCTCCTGCTTCCCCATCCCGGAGTTCTCCTGCTCCCCACCTCCTGTCGTCCTGCCTG
GCCTCCAGCCCGAGTCGTCATCCCCGGAGTCCCTATACAGAGGTCCTGCCATGGAACCTTCCCCTCCCCG
TGCGCTCTGGGGACTGAGCCCATGACACCAAACCTGCCCCTTGGCTGCTCTCGGACTCCCTACCCCAACC
CCAGGGACTGCAGGTTGTGCCCTGTGGCTGCCTGCACCCCAGGAAAGGAGGGGGCTCAGGCCATCCAGCC
ACCACCTACAGCCCAGTGGGTACGGTCGAGGATATCGCGGCCGGCCGCACTCCTCAGGTGCAGGCTGCCT
ATCAGAAGGTGGTGGCTGGTGTGGCCAATGCCCTGGCTCACAAATACCACTGAGATCTTTTTCCCTCTGC
CAAAAATTATGGGGACATCATGAAGCCCCTTGAGCATCTGACTTCTGGCTAATAAAGGAAATTTATTTTC
ATTGCAATAGTGTGTTGGAATTTTTTGTGTCTCTCACTCGGAAGGACATATGGGAGGGCAAATCATTTAA
AACATCAGAATGAGTATTTGGTTTAGAGTTTGGCAACATATGCCATATGCTGGCTGCCATGAACAAAGGT
GGCTATAAAGAGGTCATCAGTATATGAAACAGCCCCCTGCTGTCCATTCCTTATTCCATAGAAAAGCCTT
GACTTGAGGTTAGATTTTTTTTATATTTTGTTTTGTGTTATTTTTTTCTTTAACATCCCTAAAATTTTCC
TTACATGTTTTACTAGCCAGATTTTTCCTCCTCTCCTGACTACTCCCAGTCATAGCTGTCCCTCTTCTCT
TATGAAGATCCCTCGACCTGCAGCCCAAGCTTGGCGTAATCATGGTCATAGCTGTTTCCTGTGTGAAATT
GTTATCCGCTCACAATTCCACACAACATACGAGCCGGAAGCATAAAGTGTAAAGCCTGGGGTGCCTAATG
AGTGAGCTAACTCACATTAATTGCGTTGCGCTCACTGCCCGCTTTCCAGTCGGGAAACCTGTCGTGCCAG
CGGATCCGCATCTCAATTAGTCAGCAACCATAGTCCCGCCCCTAACTCCGCCCATCCCGCCCCTAACTCC
GCCCAGTTCCGCCCATTCTCCGCCCCATGGCTGACTAATTTTTTTTATTTATGCAGAGGCCGAGGCCGCC
TCGGCCTCTGAGCTATTCCAGAAGTAGTGAGGAGGCTTTTTTGGAGGCCTAGGCTTTTGCAAAAAGCTAA
CTTGTTTATTGCAGCTTATAATGGTTACAAATAAAGCAATAGCATCACAAATTTCACAAATAAAGCATTT
TTTTCACTGCATTCTAGTTGTGGTTTGTCCAAACTCATCAATGTATCTTATCATGTCTGGATCCGCTGCA
TTAATGAATCGGCCAACGCGCGGGGAGAGGCGGTTTGCGTATTGGGCGCTCTTCCGCTTCCTCGCTCACT
GACTCGCTGCGCTCGGTCGTTCGGCTGCGGCGAGCGGTATCAGCTCACTCAAAGGCGGTAATACGGTTAT
CCACAGAATCAGGGGATAACGCAGGAAAGAACATGTGAGCAAAAGGCCAGCAAAAGGCCAGGAACCGTAA
AAAGGCCGCGTTGCTGGCGTTTTTCCATAGGCTCCGCCCCCCTGACGAGCATCACAAAAATCGACGCTCA
AGTCAGAGGTGGCGAAACCCGACAGGACTATAAAGATACCAGGCGTTTCCCCCTGGAAGCTCCCTCGTGC
GCTCTCCTGTTCCGACCCTGCCGCTTACCGGATACCTGTCCGCCTTTCTCCCTTCGGGAAGCGTGGCGCT
TTCTCAATGCTCACGCTGTAGGTATCTCAGTTCGGTGTAGGTCGTTCGCTCCAAGCTGGGCTGTGTGCAC
GAACCCCCCGTTCAGCCCGACCGCTGCGCCTTATCCGGTAACTATCGTCTTGAGTCCAACCCGGTAAGAC
ACGACTTATCGCCACTGGCAGCAGCCACTGGTAACAGGATTAGCAGAGCGAGGTATGTAGGCGGTGCTAC
AGAGTTCTTGAAGTGGTGGCCTAACTACGGCTACACTAGAAGGACAGTATTTGGTATCTGCGCTCTGCTG
AAGCCAGTTACCTTCGGAAAAAGAGTTGGTAGCTCTTGATCCGGCAAACAAACCACCGCTGGTAGCGGTG
GTTTTTTTGTTTGCAAGCAGCAGATTACGCGCAGAAAAAAAGGATCTCAAGAAGATCCTTTGATCTTTTC
TACGGGGTCTGACGCTCAGTGGAACGAAAACTCACGTTAAGGGATTTTGGTCATGAGATTATCAAAAAGG
ATCTTCACCTAGATCCTTTTAAATTAAAAATGAAGTTTTAAATCAATCTAAAGTATATATGAGTAAACTT
GGTCTGACAGTTACCAATGCTTAATCAGTGAGGCACCTATCTCAGCGATCTGTCTATTTCGTTCATCCAT
AGTTGCCTGACTCCCCGTCGTGTAGATAACTACGATACGGGAGGGCTTACCATCTGGCCCCAGTGCTGCA
ATGATACCGCGAGACCCACGCTCACCGGCTCCAGATTTATCAGCAATAAACCAGCCAGCCGGAAGGGCCG
AGCGCAGAAGTGGTCCTGCAACTTTATCCGCCTCCATCCAGTCTATTAATTGTTGCCGGGAAGCTAGAGT
AAGTAGTTCGCCAGTTAATAGTTTGCGCAACGTTGTTGCCATTGCTACAGGCATCGTGGTGTCACGCTCG
TCGTTTGGTATGGCTTCATTCAGCTCCGGTTCCCAACGATCAAGGCGAGTTACATGATCCCCCATGTTGT
GCAAAAAAGCGGTTAGCTCCTTCGGTCCTCCGATCGTTGTCAGAAGTAAGTTGGCCGCAGTGTTATCACT
CATGGTTATGGCAGCACTGCATAATTCTCTTACTGTCATGCCATCCGTAAGATGCTTTTCTGTGACTGGT
GAGTACTCAACCAAGTCATTCTGAGAATAGTGTATGCGGCGACCGAGTTGCTCTTGCCCGGCGTCAATAC
GGGATAATACCGCGCCACATAGCAGAACTTTAAAAGTGCTCATCATTGGAAAACGTTCTTCGGGGCGAAA
ACTCTCAAGGATCTTACCGCTGTTGAGATCCAGTTCGATGTAACCCACTCGTGCACCCAACTGATCTTCA
GCATCTTTTACTTTCACCAGCGTTTCTGGGTGAGCAAAAACAGGAAGGCAAAATGCCGCAAAAAAGGGAA
TAAGGGCGACACGGAAATGTTGAATACTCATACTCTTCCTTTTTCAATATTATTGAAGCATTTATCAGGG
TTATTGTCTCATGAGCGGATACATATTTGAATGTATTTAGAAAAATAAACAAATAGGGGTTCCGCGCACA
TTTCCCCGAAAAGTGCCACCTG
Features (pLannotate 1.2.2; 18 found; start..end, strand, type, name):
     46..94      +  polyA_signal   poly(A) signal: synthetic polyadenylation signal
    108..199     +  misc_feature   pause site: RNA polymerase II transcriptional pause signal from the human α2 globin gene
    315..1034    +  CDS            EGFP: the original enhanced GFP (Yang et al., 1996) mammalian codon-optimized
   1045..1614    +  misc_feature   IRES: internal ribosome entry site (IRES) of the encephalomyocarditis virus (EMCV)
   1627..3127    +  CDS            SEAP (fragment): secreted alkaline phosphatase from human placenta The natural enzyme has a C-terminal transmembrane sequence that is replaced by a GPI anchor.
   3549..3620    +  CDS            HBB (fragment): HBB_PONPY - Experimental evidence at transcript level: Swiss-Prot protein existence level 2. Involved in oxygen transport from the lung to the various peripheral tissues. From Pongo pygmaeus (Bornean orangutan).
   3691..3746    +  polyA_signal   β-globin poly(A) signal: rabbit β-globin polyadenylation signal (Gil and Proudfoot, 1987)
   4129..4145    -  protein_bind   lac operator: The lac repressor binds to the lac operator to inhibit transcription in E. coli. This inhibition can be relieved by adding lactose or isopropyl-β-D-thiogalactopyranoside (IPTG). lac repressor encoded by lacI
   4153..4183    -  promoter       lac promoter: promoter for the E. coli lac operon
   4198..4219    -  protein_bind   CAP binding site: CAP binding activates transcription in the presence of cAMP. E. coli catabolite activator protein
   4232..4271    -  CDS            lacI (fragment): lac repressor; lacI; The lac repressor binds to the lac operator to inhibit transcription in E. coli. This inhibition can be relieved by adding lactose or isopropyl-β-D-thiogalactopyranoside (IPTG).
   4278..4300    +  promoter       SV40 promoter (fragment): SV40 enhancer and early promoter
   4324..4459    +  rep_origin     SV40 ori: SV40 origin of replication
   4479..4613    +  polyA_signal   SV40 poly(A) signal: SV40 polyadenylation signal
   4615..4669    -  CDS            lacI (fragment): lac repressor; lacI; The lac repressor binds to the lac operator to inhibit transcription in E. coli. This inhibition can be relieved by adding lactose or isopropyl-β-D-thiogalactopyranoside (IPTG).
   4852..5440    -  rep_origin     ori: high-copy-number ColE1/pMB1/pBR322/pUC origin of replication
   5611..6471    -  CDS            AmpR: β-lactamase; bla; confers resistance to ampicillin, carbenicillin, and related antibiotics
   6472..6576    -  promoter       AmpR promoter: bla
