[The description below was written by a language model from this plasmid's Addgene catalogue record and pLannotate feature annotations shown in this document.]
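Description:
Stagia3 is a 6.6 kb reporter plasmid for testing cis-regulatory DNA in mammalian and chicken cells, derived from a backbone described as SV40 basal promoter-GFP-IRES-AP. It is maintained in E. coli as a high-copy plasmid through a ColE1/pUC-type origin and is selected with ampicillin via the β-lactamase gene and its native promoter. Remnants of lac regulatory sequences, a small SV40 promoter fragment, an SV40 origin and an SV40 polyadenylation signal also sit in the backbone. The record assigns no specific function to them.

The catalogued insert is a 256 bp "Stop TATA" element cloned between NotI and AgeI sites, both of which were retained. In the feature table this region appears as a synthetic polyadenylation signal followed by the RNA polymerase II transcriptional pause site from the human α2 globin gene. Together these act as a terminator that blocks read-through transcription from upstream plasmid sequences. The TATA box named in the catalogue entry is not separately annotated, but it would provide a minimal core promoter immediately ahead of the reporter.

Downstream lies a bicistronic cassette of EGFP, an EMCV IRES and a placental alkaline phosphatase coding sequence (annotated as a SEAP-related fragment), ending in β-globin sequence with the rabbit β-globin poly(A) signal. A single transcript therefore yields both a fluorescent and a histochemically detectable enzymatic reporter.

Because the minimal promoter should give little expression by itself, reporter output depends on any enhancer or response element placed upstream. The associated publication analysed thyroid response element activity during retinal development, which fits this use, although the record does not describe the delivery method.
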