Addgene plasmid #28177: Stagia3
Depositing lab: Connie Cepko. Depositing organization: Harvard Medical School. Publication: Analysis of thyroid response element activity during retinal development. Billings NA, Emerson MM, Cepko CL. PLoS One. 2010 . 5(10):e13739. 10.1371/journal.pone.0013739 PubMed 21060789.
Backbone
  Vector backbone: SV40 basal promoter-GFP-IRES-AP
  Backbone manufacturer: Douglas Kim
  Backbone size w/o insert (bp): 6355
  Vector type: Mammalian Expression ; Chicken expression
Growth in bacteria
  Bacterial resistance: Ampicillin, 100 μg/mL
  Growth temperature: 37°C
  Growth strain: DH5alpha
  Copy number: High Copy
Gene/Insert
  Gene/Insert name: Stop TATA (alt names: synthetic polyadenylation terminator; TATA box)
  Insert size (bp): 256
  Cloning method: Restriction Enzyme; 5′ cloning site Not (not destroyed); 3′ cloning site Age1 (not destroyed)
  Sequencing primers: 5′ GTTCCGCGCACATTTCCCCG
Terms and licenses: Academic/Nonprofit Terms; Industry Terms: Not Available to Industry
How to cite: Stagia3 was a gift from Connie Cepko (Addgene plasmid # 28177 ; http://n2t.net/addgene:28177 ; RRID:Addgene_28177)
