>Addgene plasmid #28177 | Stagia3 | addgene partial sequence | sequence record 39173 | Amp-R 5'-ATAATACCGCGCCACATAGC-3'
GGAACGTTCTTCGGGGCGAAAACTCTCAAGGATCTTACCGCTGTTGAGATCCAGTTCGATGTAACCCACT
CGTGCACCCAACTGATCTTCAGCATCTTTTACTTTCACCAGCGTTTCTGGGTGAGCAAAAACAGGAAGGC
AAAATGCCGCAAAAAAGGGAATAAGGGCGACACGGAAATGTTGAATACTCATACTCTTCCTTTTTCAATA
TTATTGAAGCATTTATCAGGGTTATTGTCTCATGAGCGGATACATATTTGAATGTATTTAGAAAAATAAA
CAAATAGGGGTTCCGCGCACATTTCCCCGAAAAGTGCCACCTGGGTCGAGAAGTAATATTAAGGTACGGG
AGGTACTTGGAGCGGCCGCAATAAAATATCTTTATTTTCATTACATCTGTGTGTTGGTTTTTTGTGTGAA
TCGATAGTACTAACATACGCTCTCCATCAAAACAAAACGAAACAAAACAAACTAGCAAAATAGGCTGTCC
CCAGTGCAAGTGCAGGTGCCAGAACATTTCTCTATCGATAGTCGACCAATTGCTCGAGGAATTCTATATA
ATGGAAGCTTGACCGGAGCCGTTAGTTGCCCGTCGGACGCGATTTGCGAGGCGCTTTATGCGCGCACCGG
TCGCCACCATGGTGAGCAAGGGCGAGGAGCTGTTCACCGGGGTGGTGCCCATCCTGGTCGAGCTGGACGG
CGACGTAAACGGCCACAAGTTCAGCGTGTCCGGCGAGGGCGAGGGCGATGCCACCTACGGCAAGCTGACC
CTGAAGTTCATCTGCACCACCGGCAAGCTGCCCGTGCCCTGGCCCACCCTCGTGACCACCCTGACCTACG
GCGTGCAGTGCTTCAGCCG
